>Addgene plasmid #209010 | pETSyt1C2AB(143-421)msGFP | addgene full sequence | sequence record 413986 | Addgene NGS Result
[124 nt withheld, positions 1-124]
C
[91 nt withheld, positions 126-216]
A
[49 nt withheld, positions 218-266]
CCTTTGACGTTGGAGTCCACGTTCTTT
[37 nt withheld, positions 294-330]
ACCCTATCTCGGTCTATTCTTTTGATTTATAAGGGATTTTGCCGATTTCGGCCTATTGGTTAAAAAATGA
GCTGATTTAACAAAAATTTAACGCGAATTTTAACAAAATATTAACGCTTACAATTTAGGTGGCACTTTTC
GGGGAAATGTGCGCGGAACCCCTATTTGTTTATTTTTCTAAATACATTCAAATATGTATCCGCTCATGAA
TTAATTCTTAGAAAAACTCATCGAGCATCAAATGAAACTGCAATTTATTCATATCAGGATTATCAATACC
ATATTTTTGAAAAAGCCGTTTCTGTAATGAAGGAGAAAACTCACCGAGGCAGTTCCATAGGATGGCAAGA
TCCTGGTATCGGTCTGCGATTCCGACTCGTCCAACATCAATACAACCTATTAATTTCCCCTCGTCAAAAA
TAAGGTTATCAAGTGAGAAATCACCATGAGTGACGACTGAATCCGGTGAGAATGGCAAAAGTTTATGCAT
TTCTTTCCAGACTTGTTCAACAGGCCAGCCATTACGCTCGTCATCAAAATCACTCGCATCAACCAAACCG
TTATTCATTCGTGATTGCGCCTGAGCGAGACGAAATACGCGATCGCTGTTAAAAGGACAATTACAAACAG
GAATCGAATGCAACCGGCGCAGGAACACTGCCAGCGCATCAACAATATTTTCACCTGAATCAGGATATTC
TTCTAATACCTGGAATGCTGTTTTCCCGGGGATCGCAGTGGTGAGTAACCATGCATCATCAGGAGTACGG
ATAAAATGCTTGATGGTCGGAAGAGGCATAAATTCCGTCAGCCAGTTTAGTCTGACCATCTCATCTGTAA
CATCATTGGCAACGCTACCTTTGCCATGTTTCAGAAACAACTCTGGCGCATCGGGCTTCCCATACAATCG
ATAGATTGTCGCACCTGATTGCCCGACATTATCGCGAGCCCATTTATACCCATATAAATCAGCATCCATG
TTGGAATTTAATCGCGGCCTAGAGCAAGACGTTTCCCGTTGAATATGGCTCATAACACCCCTTGTATTAC
TGTTTATGTAAGCAGACAGTTTTATTGTTCATGACCAAAATCCCTTAACGTGAGTTTTCGTTCCACTGAG
CGTCAGACCCCGTAGAAAAGATCAAAGGATCTTCTTGAGATCCTTTTTTTCTGCGCGTAATCTGCTGCTT
GCAAACAAAAAAACCACCGCTACCAGCGGTGGTTTGTTTGCCGGATCAAGAGCTACCAACTCTTTTTCCG
AAGGTAACTGGCTTCAGCAGAGCGCAGATACCAAATACTGTCCTTCTAGTGTAGCCGTAGTTAGGCCACC
ACTTCAAGAACTCTGTAGCACCGCCTACATACCTCGCTCTGCTAATCCTGTTACCAGTGGCTGCTGCCAG
TGGCGATAAGTCGTGTCTTACCGGGTTGGACTCAAGACGATAGTTACCGGATAAGGCGCAGCGGTCGGGC
TGAACGGGGGGTTCGTGCACACAGCCCAGCTTGGAGCGAACGACCTACACCGAACTGAGATACCTACAGC
GTGAGCTATGAGAAAGCGCCACGCTTCCCGAAGGGAGAAAGGCGGACAGGTATCCGGTAAGCGGCAGGGT
CGGAACAGGAGAGCGCACGAGGGAGCTTCCAGGGGGAAACGCCTGGTATCTTTATAGTCCTGTCGGGTTT
CGCCACCTCTGACTTGAGCGTCGATTTTTGTGATGCTCGTCAGGGGGGCGGAGCCTATGGAAAAACGCCA
GCAACGCGGCCTTTTTACGGTTCCTGGCCTTTTGCTGGCCTTTTGCTCACATGTTCTTTCCTGCGTTATC
CCCTGATTCTGTGGATAACCGTATTACCGCCTTTGAGTGAGCTGATACCGCTCGCCGCAGCCGAACGACC
GAGCGCAGCGAGTCAGTGAGCGAGGAAGCGGAAGAGCGCCTGATGCGGTATTTTCTCCTTACGCATCTGT
GCGGTATTTCACACCGCAATGGTGCACTCTCAGTACAATCTGCTCTGATGCCGCATAGTTAAGCCAGTAT
ACACTCCGCTATCGCTACGTGACTGGGTCATGGCTGCGCCCCGACACCCGCCAACACCCGCTGACGCGCC
CTGACGGGCTTGTCTGCTCCCGGCATCCGCTTACAGACAAGCTGTGACCGTCTCCGGGAGCTGCATGTGT
CAGAGGTTTTCACCGTCATCACCGAAACGCGCGAGGCAGCTGCGGTAAAGCTCATCAGCGTGGTCGTGAA
GCGATTCACAGATGTCTGCCTGTTCATCCGCGTCCAGCTCGTTGAGTTTCTCCAGAAGCGTTAATGTCTG
GCTTCTGATAAAGCGGGCCATGTTAAGGGCGGTTTTTTCCTGTTTGGTCACTGATGCCTCCGTGTAAGGG
GGATTTCTGTTCATGGGGGTAATGATACCGATGAAACGAGAGAGGATGCTCACGATACGGGTTACTGATG
ATGAACATGCCCGGTTACTGGAACGTTGTGAGGGTAAACAACTGGCGGTATGGATGCGGCGGGACCAGAG
AAAAATCACTCAGGGTCAATGCCAGCGCTTCGTTAATACAGATGTAGGTGTTCCACAGGGTAGCCAGCAG
CATCCTGCGATGCAGATCCGGAACATAATGGTGCAGGGCGCTGACTTCCGCGTTTCCAGACTTTACGAAA
CACGGAAACCGAAGACCATTCATGTTGTTGCTCAGGTCGCAGACGTTTTGCAGCAGCAGTCGCTTCACGT
TCGCTCGCGTATCGGTGATTCATTCTGCTAACCAGTAAGGCAACCCCGCCAGCCTAGCCGGGTCCTCAAC
GACAGGAGCACGATCATGCGCACCCGTGGGGCCGCCATGCCGGCGATAATGGCCTGCTTCTCGCCGAAAC
GTTTGGTGGCGGGACCAGTGACGAAGGCTTGAGCGAGGGCGTGCAAGATTCCGAATACCGCAAGCGACAG
GCCGATCATCGTCGCGCTCCAGCGAAAGCGGTCCTCGCCGAAAATGACCCAGAGCGCTGCCGGCACCTGT
CCTACGAGTTGCATGATAAAGAAGACAGTCATAAGTGCGGCGACGATAGTCATGCCCCGCGCCCACCGGA
AGGAGCTGACTGGGTTGAAGGCTCTCAAGGGCATCGGTCGAGATCCCGGTGCCTAATGAGTGAGCTAACT
TACATTAATTGCGTTGCGCTCACTGCCCGCTTTCCAGTCGGGAAACCTGTCGTGCCAGCTGCATTAATGA
ATCGGCCAACGCGCGGGGAGAGGCGGTTTGCGTATTGGGCGCCAGGGTGGTTTTTCTTTTCACCAGTGAG
ACGGGCAACAGCTGATTGCCCTTCACCGCCTGGCCCTGAGAGAGTTGCAGCAAGCGGTCCACGCTGGTTT
GCCCCAGCAGGCGAAAATCCTGTTTGATGGTGGTTAACGGCGGGATATAACATGAGCTGTCTTCGGTATC
GTCGTATCCCACTACCGAGATATCCGCACCAACGCGCAGCCCGGACTCGGTAATGGCGCGCATTGCGCCC
AGCGCCATCTGATCGTTGGCAACCAGCATCGCAGTGGGAACGATGCCCTCATTCAGCATTTGCATGGTTT
GTTGAAAACCGGACATGGCACTCCAGTCGCCTTCCCGTTCCGCTATCGGCTGAATTTGATTGCGAGTGAG
ATATTTATGCCAGCCAGCCAGACGCAGACGCGCCGAGACAGAACTTAATGGGCCCGCTAACAGCGCGATT
TGCTGGTGACCCAATGCGACCAGATGCTCCACGCCCAGTCGCGTACCGTCTTCATGGGAGAAAATAATAC
TGTTGATGGGTGTCTGGTCAGAGACATCAAGAAATAACGCCGGAACATTAGTGCAGGCAGCTTCCACAGC
AATGGCATCCTGGTCATCCAGCGGATAGTTAATGATCAGCCCACTGACGCGTTGCGCGAGAAGATTGTGC
ACCGCCGCTTTACAGGCTTCGACGCCGCTTCGTTCTACCATCGACACCACCACGCTGGCACCCAGTTGAT
CGGCGCGAGATTTAATCGCCGCGACAATTTGCGACGGCGCGTGCAGGGCCAGACTGGAGGTGGCAACGCC
AATCAGCAACGACTGTTTGCCCGCCAGTTGTTGTGCCACGCGGTTGGGAATGTAATTCAGCTCCGCCATC
GCCGCTTCCACTTTTTCCCGCGTTTTCGCAGAAACGTGGCTGGCCTGGTTCACCACGCGGGAAACGGTCT
GATAAGAGACACCGGCATACTCTGCGACATCGTATAACGTTACTGGTTTCACATTCACCACCCTGAATTG
ACTCTCTTCCGGGCGCTATCATGCCATACCGCGAAAGGTTTTGCGCCATTCGATGGTGTCCGGGATCTCG
ACGCTCTCCCTTATGCGACTCCTGCATTAGGAAGCAGCCCAGTAGTAGGTTGAGGCCGTTGAGCACCGCC
GCCGCAAGGAATGGTGCATGCAAGGAGATGGCGCCCAACAGTCCCCCGGCCACGGGGCCTGCCACCATAC
CCACGCCGAAACAAGCGCTCATGAGCCCGAAGTGGCGAGCCCGATCTTCCCCATCGGTGATGTCGGCGAT
ATAGGCGCCAGCAACCGCACCTGTGGCGCCGGTGATGCCGGCCACGATGCGTCCGGCGTAGAGGATCGAG
ATCTCGATCCCGCGAAATTAATACGACTCACTATAGGGGAATTGTGAGCGGATAACAATTCCCCTCTAGA
AATAATTTTGTTTAACTTTAAGAAGGAGATATACATATGGGCAGCAGCCATCATCATCATCATCACGGCA
GCGGCCTGGTGCCGCGCGGCAGCGCTAGCGGAAAGCTCCAATATTCACTGGACTATGACTTCCAGAATAA
CCAGCTGTTGGTGGGAATCATCCAGGCTGCTGAACTGCCCGCCCTGGACATGGGGGGTACATCCGATCCA
TACGTCAAAGTCTTCCTGCTGCCTGACAAAAAGAAGAAATTTGAGACTAAAGTCCACCGGAAAACCCTCA
ATCCAGTCTTCAATGAACAATTTACTTTCAAGGTACCCTACTCGGAATTAGGTGGCAAAACCCTGGTGAT
GGCTGTGTATGACTTTGATCGCTTCTCCAAGCACGACATCATCGGAGAGTTCAAAGTTCCTATGAACACC
GTGGATTTTGGCCATGTGACCGAGGAGTGGCGCGATCTCCAGAGCGCTGAGAAAGAAGAGCAAGAGAAAC
TGGGTGACATCTGCTTCTCCCTCCGCTACGTCCCTACTGCCGGCAAACTGACTGTTGTCATTCTGGAAGC
CAAGAACCTGAAGAAGATGGATGTGGGTGGCTTATCTGATCCCTACGTGAAGATTCACCTGATGCAGAAC
GGTAAGAGGCTGAAGAAGAAAAAGACGACGATTAAGAAGAACACACTCAACCCCTACTACAACGAGTCCT
TCAGCTTTGAAGTTCCGTTCGAGCAAATCCAGAAAGTGCAAGTGGTGGTAACTGTTTTGGACTATGACAA
GATTGGCAAGAACGACGCCATCGGAAAAGTCTTCGTTGGTTACAACAGCACTGGGGCGGAGCTGCGACAC
TGGTCAGACATGCTGGCCAACCCCCGGCGACCCATCGCACAGTGGCACACTCTGCAGGTAGAGGAGGAGG
TTGATGCCATGCTGGCTGTCAAGAAGGGATCCGGAAGTTCGGGGTCCAGCGGTTCTTCAGGCAGTTCCAT
GGATAGCACTGAGAGCCTGTTCACCGGGGTGGTGCCCATCCTGGTCGAGCTGGACGGCGACGTAAACGGC
CACAAGTTCAGCGTGCGCGGCGAGGGCGAGGGCGATGCCACCAACGGCAAGCTGACCCTGAAGTTCATCT
GCACCACCGGCAAGCTGCCCGTGCCCTGGCCCACCCTCGTGACCACCCTGACCTACGGCGTGCAGTGCTT
CAGCCGCTACCCCGACCACATGAAGCAGCACGACTTCTTCAAGTCCGCCATGCCCGAAGGCTACGTCCAG
GAGCGCACCATCACCTTCAAGGACGACGGCACCTACAAGACCCGCGCCGAGGTGAAGTTCGAGGGCGACA
CCCTGGTGAACCGCATCGAGCTGAAGGGCATCGACTTCAAGGAGGACGGCAACATCCTGGGGCACAAGCT
GGAGTACAACTTCAACAGCCACAACGTCTATATCACCGCCGACAAGCAGAAGAACGGCATCAAGGCCAAC
TTCAAGATCCGCCACAACGTGGAGGACGGCAGCGTGCAGCTCGCCGACCACTACCAGCAGAACACCCCCA
TCGGCGACGGCCCCGTGCTGCTGCCCGACAACCACTACCTGAGCACCCAGTCCAAGCTGAGCAAAGACCC
CAACGAGAAGCGCGATCACATGGTCCTGCTGGAGTTCGTGACCGCCGCCGGGATCACTCACGGCTAAAAG
CTTAGGTATTTATTCGGCGCAAAGTGCGTCGGGTGATGCTGCCAACTTAGTCGAGCACCACCACCACCAC
CACTGAGATCCGGCTGCTAACAAAGCCCGAAAGGAAGCTGAGTTGGCTGCTGCCACCGCTGAGCAATAAC
TAGCATAACCCCTTGGGGCCTCTAAACGGGTCTTGAGGGGTTTTTTGCTGAAAGGAGGAACTATATCCGG
ATTGGCGAATGGG
Features (pLannotate 1.2.2; 22 found; start..end, strand, type, name):
      1..429     +  rep_origin     f1 ori (sequence partly withheld): f1 bacteriophage origin of replication; arrow indicates direction of (+) strand synthesis
    482..539     +  promoter       AmpR promoter (fragment): bla
    548..1363    -  CDS            KanR: aminoglycoside phosphotransferase; aph(3')-Ia; confers resistance to kanamycin in bacteria or G418 (Geneticin®) in eukaryotes
   1485..2073    +  rep_origin     ori: high-copy-number ColE1/pMB1/pBR322/pUC origin of replication
   2259..2398    -  misc_feature   bom: basis of mobility region from pBR322
   2500..2691    -  CDS            rop: Rop protein, which maintains plasmids at low copy number; rop
   2708..3088    +  CDS            YPB1_ECOLX: Protein predicted: Swiss-Prot protein existence level 4. From Escherichia coli.
   3160..3451    -  CDS            TcR (fragment): tetracycline efflux protein; tet; confers resistance to tetracycline
   3466..3487    -  protein_bind   CAP binding site: CAP binding activates transcription in the presence of cAMP. E. coli catabolite activator protein
   3500..4582    -  CDS            lacI: lac repressor; lacI; The lac repressor binds to the lac operator to inhibit transcription in E. coli. This inhibition can be relieved by adding lactose or isopropyl-β-D-thiogalactopyranoside (IPTG).
   4583..4660    -  promoter       lacI promoter: lacI
   4668..4947    -  CDS            TcR (fragment): tetracycline efflux protein; tet; confers resistance to tetracycline
   4969..4987    +  promoter       T7 promoter: promoter for bacteriophage T7 RNA polymerase
   4988..5012    +  protein_bind   lac operator: The lac repressor binds to the lac operator to inhibit transcription in E. coli. This inhibition can be relieved by adding lactose or isopropyl-β-D-thiogalactopyranoside (IPTG). lac repressor encoded by lacI
   5027..5049    +  RBS            RBS: efficient ribosome binding site from bacteriophage T7 gene 10 (Olins and Rangwala, 1989)
   5069..5085    +  CDS            capTEV™ (fragment): composite tag for in vivo biotinylation, TEV protease cleavage, and 6xHis tagging
   5096..5113    +  CDS            thrombin site: thrombin recognition and cleavage site
   5120..5956    +  CDS            Syt1 (fragment): SYT1_MOUSE - Experimental evidence at protein level: Swiss-Prot protein existence level 1. Calcium sensor that participates in triggering neurotransmitter release at the synapse (PubMed:11242035). May have a regulatory role in the membrane interactions during trafficking of synaptic vesicles at the active zone of the synapse (PubMed:7961887). It binds acidic phospholipids with a specificity that requires the presence of both an acidic head group and a diacyl backbone. A Ca(2+)- dependent interaction between synaptotagmin and putative receptors for activated protein kinase C has also been repor
   5999..6688    +  CDS            msGFP2: photostable monomeric superfolder GFP (Valbuena et al., 2020)
   6756..6773    +  CDS            9xHis (fragment): 9xHis affinity tag
   6783..6832    +  CDS            SET1 (fragment): solubility-enhancement tag derived from T7 phage gene 10B
   6840..6887    +  terminator     T7 terminator: transcription terminator for bacteriophage T7 RNA polymerase
