[The description below was written by a language model from this plasmid's Addgene catalogue record and pLannotate feature annotations shown in this document.]
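Description:
pETSyt1C2AB(143-421)msGFP is a bacterial expression plasmid of about 6.9 kb built on the pET-28a(+) backbone, intended for producing a GFP-tagged fragment of rat synaptotagmin 1 as recombinant protein in E. coli. It is selected with kanamycin through the aph(3')-Ia gene and replicates from a ColE1/pBR322-type origin. The backbone also retains the bom and rop elements, an f1 phage origin, and a few remnant fragments annotated as pieces of the tetracycline resistance gene. The catalogue lists the plasmid as high copy, although rop is normally associated with reduced copy number.

The expression cassette follows the standard pET layout. A T7 promoter is immediately followed by a lac operator and the T7 gene 10 ribosome binding site, and the plasmid carries its own lacI gene. Transcription therefore depends on T7 RNA polymerase supplied by the host and is inducible with IPTG. The open reading frame starts with an N-terminal 6xHis tag (partly picked up by the annotation as a composite-tag fragment) and a thrombin cleavage site. Next comes Syt1 residues 143-421, which, as the name indicates, covers the tandem C2A and C2B domains and omits the more N-terminal part of the protein. The annotation tool matched this segment to the mouse orthologue, but the record gives the species as rat. A monomeric superfolder GFP (annotated as msGFP2) is fused to the C terminus. The His-tag fragment downstream is probably the vector's optional C-terminal tag; whether it is translated is not stated. A T7 terminator closes the unit.

The His tag allows affinity purification, the thrombin site allows tag removal, and the GFP allows fluorescent tracking. The associated study examined how the synaptotagmin 1 juxtamembrane linker influences calcium binding and liquid-liquid phase separation.
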