Addgene plasmid #209010: pETSyt1C2AB(143-421)msGFP
Purpose: Recombinant protein expression of truncated syt1 tagged with GFP
Depositing lab: Edwin Chapman. Depositing organization: University of Wisconsin, Madison. Publication: The juxtamembrane linker of synaptotagmin 1 regulates Ca(2+) binding via liquid-liquid phase separation. Mehta N, Mondal S, Watson ET, Cui Q, Chapman ER. Nat Commun. 2024 Jan 4;15(1):262. doi: 10.1038/s41467-023-44414-5. PubMed 38177243.
Backbone
  Vector backbone: pET-28 a (+)
  Vector type: Bacterial Expression
Growth in bacteria
  Bacterial resistance: Kanamycin, 50 μg/mL
  Growth temperature: 37°C
  Growth strain: DH5alpha
  Copy number: High Copy
Gene/Insert
  Gene/Insert name: syt1
  Species: R. norvegicus (rat)
  Mutation: aa 143-421 only
  Entrez Gene: Syt1 (a.k.a. P65)
  Tag / fusion protein: 6xHis (N terminal on insert); msfGFP (C terminal on insert)
  Cloning method: Unknown
Terms and licenses: Academic/Nonprofit Terms; Industry Terms: Not Available to Industry
Depositor comments: Please visit https://doi.org/10.1101/2023.08.11.551903 for bioRxiv preprint.
How to cite: pETSyt1C2AB(143-421)msGFP was a gift from Edwin Chapman (Addgene plasmid # 209010 ; http://n2t.net/addgene:209010 ; RRID:Addgene_209010)
